>Addgene plasmid #139199 | pHA842 - hrp-1p::hrp-1HsLCD290V | addgene full sequence | sequence record 274644 | Addgene NGS Result
ATTGATAACCTGTCAAAACCGGACGACCGGACGCCAAATATGACAGCCCTAGTCTTACCAGTATAATATT
TTTATAAACCTAAAACAGGTATGAATATCTCTTTTTTCTGCGCAGCGCTGGGATGCTTCTGTTTCAGAAA
AATCACATGGTATAAAAAATTTCCAAATTACAGTAGTCCTACCGTAATCCTGCATTATCCCACTACTGTA
TGTACCTTGACATTATTTTTCCTCGCCCAACTCCCAGCCCAATATATCTCTTCAACAGCTAAGAACTACA
TTTTTCCTAAACTACAGTAAACCAACAGTATCCCTACAGTACCACATTAATTATAAATTAAAACATTATT
TTTCATAAGAAATCGTGAGAATTTCGAGAAAAATAAAGGATTCAAAGATTATTTGAACGTTTTTTTCGTG
AAAAAATGTCAAAGAAATCAAAATGTTCATCTTCCTTGTGAAAAATCCGAAAAGCCATTATAAACTAGTT
GATTTTCATAAAAATTTGTAGAAATATTTTTCTTAAAATTTGTAGAAGAATTTTAACGTTTTTTAAACAA
AAATTCCAAAATTGGAATTTGGTATTGAAAATACTTTTTAAAAGTTATTTTTTTAATTTGTAAAAATTTA
ACTAAATTCAAAAAATAAAGTTTCCCTCCTTTTTTTCTTAAAGGCACACACATTTATCGACTCGGGTCTC
GCCGCGAACAGACGCGACGCGACGCGGTTAGGAATGCGGCGCGTCGCGTGTAACCCTTTTCTCTGTGGTT
TTCGAGAGCATTCTCTCTCGGTTTTCGTCACAAAAAGGTATGTTTTACAGGTTTTCCGCGCACTGTTTTC
GCGTAATTCTTCATTTTAATTCAGATAATCTAATTGTTGTGTAGTTTTAGCTCGAATTTATCCGTAATCT
TTGATTAAATACGAATAAAACTCGCTAAAATAGTCTTATTTCTCAGATATTTATCGATTTGTTATTTTCC
ACGAATAGTCTACTCGTGCATGGCGTCTATATTTAACTTAATAATCTATTTTTAGATTTATCTTTACTCT
AACTTGTACCTATTTCAGTGATCAACACCTCTGTCACTCTTTGTGAGTAATAGCGTTCGATAGGTAGTTA
CACCGTGAAACTAGCCTGTCTATTTCCTACTTCATAAGCTAAGAACTACTTGTTAGCACAATCCGATCGA
CTACTAAGAACTAGATCATGACGGACGTGGAAATCAAGGCTGAGGTTACGTTTGTTCACTTGCTTTTAGG
GTGTAGGCCACCTGATTTGGGTCCCGATCATTTAATTATCGATTTTATTTTCAGAATGGAAGCGGAGATG
CCTCGCTCGAGCCAGAGAACCTTCGAAAGATTTTCGTTGGAGGACTCACGTCAAACACCACCGATGACCT
GATGCGAGAGTTCTACTCACAATTCGGAGAAATCACTGATATCATCGTCATGAGAGATCCAACTACCAAG
AGATCCCGCGGATTCGGATTTGTCACCTTCTCTGGCAAAACTGAAGTCGATGCTGCCATGAAACAACGCC
CGCACATCATCGACGGAAAGACCGTGGACCCGAAGCGTGCCGTGCCACGTGATGATAAGAACCGCTCCGA
GTCGAATGTCTCCACCAAACGCCTGTACGTCAGCGGAGTTCGTGAGGATCACACCGAGGACATGCTCACC
GAGTATTTCACAAAGTATGGAACCGTCACCAAATCCGAGATTATTCTCGACAAAGCCACCCAAAAGCCAA
GAGGCTTCGGATTCGTCACCTTCGATGATCATGACTCTGTGGATCAATGCGTTCTTCAAAAATCCCATAT
GGTCAACGGACACAGATGTGACGTGCGCAAAGGACTCTCCAAGGACGAGATGAGCAAGGCTCAGATGAAC
CGCGATCGTGAAACCCGTGGCGGAAGATCTCGCGATGGACAGCGTGGCGGTTACAATGGCGGTGGTGGTG
GCGGCGGCGGCTGGGGAGGACCAGCTCAACGCGGCGGTCCAGGAGCATATGGTGGACCAGGAGGTGGCGG
CCAAGGAGGATATGGCGGAGGTAGTTGGATTCTGGCTTGTGAATTCTCGATTCTAATATTATTAACTTTC
AGATTACGGAGGAGGACGCGGTGGTTATGGTGGTGGAGGACCAGGATATGGAAATCAGGGTGGAGGATAT
GGAGGAGGATATGATAATTATGGAGGAGGAAATTACGGATCTGGAAATTACAATGTTTTCGGAAACTACA
ACCAGCAGCCATCTAATTATGGACCAATGAAGTCTGGAAATTTCGGAGGATCTCGCAATATGGGTGGACC
ATATGGAGGAGGAAATTATGGTCCAGGAGGATCTGGAGGATCTGGAGGATATGGAGGACGTTCTCGTTAC
TAAATTAATTCCTTAAGCCCCTCTAAGTGTCCAACGTGTCTGAGCTTCCCGTGCTCTCTCCTCTGTATCG
ATCTTCTCAACCATTTTTGCTCTGCTATCTCATCAAAATCTTCTGTACTTTTTCTTGTTGCCTTTCTCCA
GAAAGTTTCGTTTATTATTCAATTTTTTACCCTGTCTTTTTTATATAATTTATTTCTAAATTCGCACAGT
TGACATCCATTCAACTAGAGAATGAATGCAGAGTTTGACACCAAATTGGCTTAATTTTCAAGCTGTTTTT
AACCAAAATAATAAAAAAGTCTCAACTTTACAAAAATGTTTATCTGGATCTGGACGACAGCGAGCTGAGA
AATTGATATATTTTCAGAGTAAAAACTAAAAATGTCTGGAATTTTTGGAGTCATTGTCTCAGGGAGGACG
CCGATCGAAGTGGTGCCGGTCTCCGATACGGAGTTCACCTGCGAAATTGTAAACGCTGACGCGATAAACC
ACGTGGTGGTCTTCCTTACCGGAGCTCAACCGTTTCCGGACGGAATTGGTGGCTCTGGTGATCATTTTCA
GAATTTTCCGCCCAAAAAAACCCAATTTATTTCAGTTTACATCAGATGGCCCACCCAAGACGGCGGAAAT
TGGCATTATTTGGGATTTATTTGCAACGAGAAGCCCAGCGCGATTTATAAAGTTGCTCAGGTGTGCATTT
TTGATGGAAAAATGAAAGAAAACCACCGAAATTTCGATGTTTCTCTGTCGATTTTTTTTATTTAAAAACT
TAGAAATACTCTCAATTTCGCATTTTTCACCAAAAAAAAGAATCTCAACTGGTTTTTCACATAGCTTAAT
TTTTGAAGAAAAATCTCAACAAAACCCAGTTTTAAGTTTCAAATTCTCAAAAATTGATCTTTTTTTTCCC
TTAAAAATCCAGTTTTTAGCTCCAAATTGTCATAATTTTCCAGAAAAATTTAGTTTTCGAGCTAACAACA
TTAAAATTTCACAGAAAATCTGAATTTCAGCCTTAGAGATCCAAATTTTTCGGCTGAAAATCACAATTTT
TCCATTTTTCAGCTCCACAAATCCGACGCTTCTCACTCGTTTTCCCAATTTGACAATCAAATGCAACTAT
ATTCCAGTGGATCAGCTCAAATTGGAATTAATGCTGAAAGTTTATCTGATATCACTGGACGGCAGGCAGC
TGATGGGACACAGGCTAGCCAGCAGGTGAAGGATCCCCCGGGCTGCAGGAATTCGATATCAAGCTTATCG
ATACCGTCGACCTCGAGGGGGGGCCCGGTACCCAGCTTTTGTTCCCTTTAGTGAGGGTTAATTGCGCGCT
TGGCGTAATCATGGTCATAGCTGTTTCCTGTGTGAAATTGTTATCCGCTCACAATTCCACACAACATACG
AGCCGGAAGCATAAAGTGTAAAGCCTGGGGTGCCTAATGAGTGAGCTAACTCACATTAATTGCGTTGCGC
TCACTGCCCGCTTTCCAGTCGGGAAACCTGTCGTGCCAGCTGCATTAATGAATCGGCCAACGCGCGGGGA
GAGGCGGTTTGCGTATTGGGCGCTCTTCCGCTTCCTCGCTCACTGACTCGCTGCGCTCGGTCGTTCGGCT
GCGGCGAGCGGTATCAGCTCACTCAAAGGCGGTAATACGGTTATCCACAGAATCAGGGGATAACGCAGGA
AAGAACATGTGAGCAAAAGGCCAGCAAAAGGCCAGGAACCGTAAAAAGGCCGCGTTGCTGGCGTTTTTCC
ATAGGCTCCGCCCCCCTGACGAGCATCACAAAAATCGACGCTCAAGTCAGAGGTGGCGAAACCCGACAGG
ACTATAAAGATACCAGGCGTTTCCCCCTGGAAGCTCCCTCGTGCGCTCTCCTGTTCCGACCCTGCCGCTT
ACCGGATACCTGTCCGCCTTTCTCCCTTCGGGAAGCGTGGCGCTTTCTCATAGCTCACGCTGTAGGTATC
TCAGTTCGGTGTAGGTCGTTCGCTCCAAGCTGGGCTGTGTGCACGAACCCCCCGTTCAGCCCGACCGCTG
CGCCTTATCCGGTAACTATCGTCTTGAGTCCAACCCGGTAAGACACGACTTATCGCCACTGGCAGCAGCC
ACTGGTAACAGGATTAGCAGAGCGAGGTATGTAGGCGGTGCTACAGAGTTCTTGAAGTGGTGGCCTAACT
ACGGCTACACTAGAAGAACAGTATTTGGTATCTGCGCTCTGCTGAAGCCAGTTACCTTCGGAAAAAGAGT
TGGTAGCTCTTGATCCGGCAAACAAACCACCGCTGGTAGCGGTGGTTTTTTTGTTTGCAAGCAGCAGATT
ACGCGCAGAAAAAAAGGATCTCAAGAAGATCCTTTGATCTTTTCTACGGGGTCTGACGCTCAGTGGAACG
AAAACTCACGTTAAGGGATTTTGGTCATGAGATTATCAAAAAGGATCTTCACCTAGATCCTTTTAAATTA
AAAATGAAGTTTTAAATCAATCTAAAGTATATATGAGTAAACTTGGTCTGACAGTTACCAATGCTTAATC
AGTGAGGCACCTATCTCAGCGATCTGTCTATTTCGTTCATCCATAGTTGCCTGACTCCCCGTCGTGTAGA
TAACTACGATACGGGAGGGCTTACCATCTGGCCCCAGTGCTGCAATGATACCGCGAGACCCACGCTCACC
GGCTCCAGATTTATCAGCAATAAACCAGCCAGCCGGAAGGGCCGAGCGCAGAAGTGGTCCTGCAACTTTA
TCCGCCTCCATCCAGTCTATTAATTGTTGCCGGGAAGCTAGAGTAAGTAGTTCGCCAGTTAATAGTTTGC
GCAACGTTGTTGCCATTGCTACAGGCATCGTGGTGTCACGCTCGTCGTTTGGTATGGCTTCATTCAGCTC
CGGTTCCCAACGATCAAGGCGAGTTACATGATCCCCCATGTTGTGCAAAAAAGCGGTTAGCTCCTTCGGT
CCTCCGATCGTTGTCAGAAGTAAGTTGGCCGCAGTGTTATCACTCATGGTTATGGCAGCACTGCATAATT
CTCTTACTGTCATGCCATCCGTAAGATGCTTTTCTGTGACTGGTGAGTACTCAACCAAGTCATTCTGAGA
ATAGTGTATGCGGCGACCGAGTTGCTCTTGCCCGGCGTCAATACGGGATAATACCGCGCCACATAGCAGA
ACTTTAAAAGTGCTCATCATTGGAAAACGTTCTTCGGGGCGAAAACTCTCAAGGATCTTACCGCTGTTGA
GATCCAGTTCGATGTAACCCACTCGTGCACCCAACTGATCTTCAGCATCTTTTACTTTCACCAGCGTTTC
TGGGTGAGCAAAAACAGGAAGGCAAAATGCCGCAAAAAAGGGAATAAGGGCGACACGGAAATGTTGAATA
CTCATACTCTTCCTTTTTCAATATTATTGAAGCATTTATCAGGGTTATTGTCTCATGAGCGGATACATAT
TTGAATGTATTTAGAAAAATAAACAAATAGGGGTTCCGCGCACATTTCCCCGAAAAGTGCCACCTG
[124 nt withheld, positions 5877-6000]
C
[91 nt withheld, positions 6002-6092]
A
[49 nt withheld, positions 6094-6142]
CCTTTGACGTTGGAGTCCACGTTCTTT
[37 nt withheld, positions 6170-6206]
ACCCTATCTCGGTCTATTCTTTTGATTTATAAGGGATTTTGCCGATTTCGGCCTATTGGTTAAAAAATGA
GCTGATTTAACAAAAATTTAACGCGAATTTTAACAAAATATTAACGCTTACAATTTCCATTCGCCATTCA
GGCTGCGCAACTGTTGGGAAGGGCGATCGGTGCGGGCCTCTTCGCTATTACGCCAGCTGGCGAAAGGGGG
ATGTGCTGCAAGGCGATTAAGTTGGGTAACGCCAGGGTTTTCCCAGTCACGACGTTGTAAAACGACGGCC
AGTGAGCGCGCGTAATACGACTCACTATAGGGCGAATTGGAGCTCCACCGCGGTGGCGGCCGCTTCAATT
CTTCGGAGCAGGCGTAGGAGCTGAGCCCATCTTCAATGCCTCCGATTTTCCAAAATTAAACACTTTTTCC
ATGAATTCTTCCATTAATTTGGCAATTGAGCCAAATGAAAAGCCAGAAGAGCCAGATGGAGCCGGTGTTG
GAGTTGGAGCAGACAGAGTTGAACGGAGTTCTGGAGCAGCTGGGGTTGGGGTCGGAGCAGCAAGAGTTGA
ACGTGGTTCAGGGTCGGCGAGGAACTGAAAATCTAGGTTTTTTAGGAAAAATTCGCCTAAAAACATGCCG
AAAAAATTTCCGAATTTTAGACAATTCTGGAAAAAATTGTAGTGAAATTGTCTAAAAATTTTGGTAAAAG
TTTGCAGAAAACTGTCAGAAAATGTTAATTTCTTACGTGTTTCCTTGCTTGGGACACTAGAACAGCACCG
AATAAGACAAAAAGTACAAAACACAGCTTCATGTTGGAATTTATGCCAGAAAAATAGCTGTAACTCGGCT
TTTATAGAATAGAATTGGTTCCTGGTGATGCTGGAGTTCTATTAAACATGAGAACAGGAGTATGAACCGT
GGGAAGTGGTGTTTTGGTTGGAGAGGTGTTCTGCACGGCTCGGCAATTGTGGTGCATCAGTGTCCACCAA
ACATCAAGCATAACCTGGATGATAAGGAGACAAGCTTTGGTGCAAAAGTTTTCAAATTTTAAAGCAATTT
TTAGGACTCTTCAAAGCATGAAACTGTTTCTCAAGGTTTCCTTCTACTTCTAACTCCTTCTAGATGCATC
ACGGCCTCAAAATGTAAAACCTCAGAAATGGTACCAGAGGTTCAAAAATGCAAATATCAGGGACCTGGGC
TAGATCTTCTCGTTTCGAGGGCTGGGAAACTGCCCTTCCGTGTGAAAGGGGCAATTGTCAGGCCTGGAGC
ATGATATTGATCGGTTTTGTGAGAAGACCAACAAGGTAGCTAATAAATCGATCCTATATTGTATTAACAC
ATGTATTTGAATCAGATCTTTCATTTCTCATTGACTCCCTCAAATTTCCAGCAAGAATGGATGCTACAAT
TGTAAGTTTAACCACAAATCATTTTTAATTATACCTGAATTTCTTTTCAGACCAAAACCAGAAAAGTCGT
ATTCATATAGTGTTGTTCAAGAGATTGTCAGTTGTATGTGCCTAACAAAAAAAAATCTATGGCATTCTAA
ATTTACAATTTCAGCATAGTCGCTCGCCATGTGTCACCACTCTTTCGCCAAACCATCGATTTGATGGATC
CAGGCATTGAGAAAATTCATTTACTCAGTTCTGCCAGTCCGTAGTGTAGTTTTTACCGGATATAGAGAAT
TGAATCTAGAAAACCTGGCTGCCTGGCAAGAAGTCACTGGTAGTAACAGGCTGATGAGGGCAGCCTTCGG
TGAGCTATCCGACGTGATGGGCATGCCGAAACTTAGACTAAGAAAGTTCAGTTTTGATAACACATATGGA
CTGGTTGGGTTATCTGGGAAAGAGAATATGCAATCTGTGGATGACTGCTTCAAGGCTATGAACTTACCAC
ATGCGAAGGTGCTTGAAGTGACTGGAATCGACTTTGTGGACAATATTTCGATGGTGAAGTACTTTCGCCC
AGGTTATCTCGAGAAAATCCGCATGTATTCTTGTTATTGCTCAGCTAGCCAGGAGATGAGTGAAGAAATT
GCAAATCTCGAGCAGTGGAAGCAAGCGAAACATTTTCTGTGCATTGGTGGTAGAATGAACATTCCTATTC
AAAGATTTTTCCACTTTGACCAGTTCTCCATCGGTCTTCAGACTCTATCAATCGATGATGCTGTTCAGAT
AAGAGATGTGAGTTGGTAGTTAAAGTAGCGTTTTGTAATGTATTCTATATTCCAGATTCTCCTCAGATCG
CCCAGCTTCGAGTCAGCAACTATCGATGTTCAACTACTTGAAAAAGAAGCCATTGAGAACGTCTTTACGC
CGAATCACCTATTAATTTATAGAGGAAGAGAGTTCAGACCGGTGGGAACTGATTCCAGTTTTGTGATCAA
TATAACAAAAAACAAGCTTGAAATCCACAAGCACAAGGGAGCTAATCCACCACGTCGTAGAGACGAACGG
CCAATCCACGAGCGTATACGTCAAAGGCAAGATGGATGGTGAAGTTTCAATGGTTGCTCTAATACGTTTA
CATGTCTATCAAACCTTTTTCTGTTACTTAAGTAAATCGTTGTTTCATATTTAACCAGTCTTACCTACGG
CTGGCATATCGGACGTCCGGCGTCAGAACCTTGTGCGTCTGGTTTTAGATGTTTGAAAATTTTGGAAAAT
TATTAAAGTCT
Features (pLannotate 1.2.2; 16 found; start..end, strand, type, name):
    606..627     +  promoter       eft-3 promoter (fragment): eft-3; promoter for the C. elegans elongation factor 1α gene (Mitrovich and Anderson, 2000)
   1312..2052    +  CDS            hrp-1 (fragment): ROA1_CAEEL - Also known as rbp-1 From Caenorhabditis elegans.
   2105..2380    +  CDS            Hnrnpa2b1 (fragment): ROA2_MOUSE - Also known as Hnrpa2b1. Experimental evidence at protein level: Swiss-Prot protein existence level 1. Heterogeneous nuclear ribonucleoprotein (hnRNP) that associates with nascent pre-mRNAs, packaging them into hnRNP particles. The hnRNP particle arrangement on nascent hnRNA is non-random and sequence-dependent and serves to condense and stabilize the transcripts and minimize tangling and knotting. Packaging plays a role in various processes such as transcription, pre-mRNA processing, RNA nuclear export, subcellular location, mRNA translation and stability of mature mRNAs. Forms hn
   3601..3672    +  misc_feature   MCS (fragment): pBluescript multiple cloning site
   3685..3703    -  promoter       T3 promoter: promoter for bacteriophage T3 RNA polymerase
   3748..3764    -  protein_bind   lac operator: The lac repressor binds to the lac operator to inhibit transcription in E. coli. This inhibition can be relieved by adding lactose or isopropyl-β-D-thiogalactopyranoside (IPTG). lac repressor encoded by lacI
   3772..3802    -  promoter       lac promoter: promoter for the E. coli lac operon
   3817..3838    -  protein_bind   CAP binding site: CAP binding activates transcription in the presence of cAMP. E. coli catabolite activator protein
   3851..3943    -  CDS            lacI (fragment): lac repressor; lacI; The lac repressor binds to the lac operator to inhibit transcription in E. coli. This inhibition can be relieved by adding lactose or isopropyl-β-D-thiogalactopyranoside (IPTG).
   4126..4714    -  rep_origin     ori: high-copy-number ColE1/pMB1/pBR322/pUC origin of replication
   4885..5745    -  CDS            AmpR: β-lactamase; bla; confers resistance to ampicillin, carbenicillin, and related antibiotics
   5746..5850    -  promoter       AmpR promoter: bla
   5877..6305    +  rep_origin     f1 ori (sequence partly withheld): f1 bacteriophage origin of replication; arrow indicates direction of (+) strand synthesis
   6336..6491    -  CDS            lacZα (fragment): LacZα fragment of β-galactosidase; lacZ fragment
   6499..6517    +  promoter       T7 promoter: promoter for bacteriophage T7 RNA polymerase
   6526..6550    +  misc_feature   MCS (fragment): pBluescript multiple cloning site
