[The description below was written by a language model from this plasmid's Addgene catalogue record and pLannotate feature annotations shown in this document.]
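Description:
pHA842 - hrp-1p::hrp-1HsLCD290V is a C. elegans expression plasmid built by Gibson cloning in a pBluescript backbone. It is propagated in E. coli as a high-copy plasmid through the ColE1/pUC-type origin and selected with ampicillin via the β-lactamase gene and its promoter. The backbone also carries the usual pBluescript elements: an f1 origin for single-stranded DNA production, flanking T7 and T3 phage promoters, lac promoter/operator sequences, a lacZα fragment and remnants of the multiple cloning site on either side of the insert.

The payload is a genomic-style hrp-1 transgene in which the worm hrp-1 promoter drives a chimeric coding region followed by the hrp-1 3'UTR. hrp-1 encodes the nematode hnRNP A-family RNA-binding protein. In this construct its last exon has been replaced with the corresponding human sequence, which, going by the "HsLCD" in the name, presumably means the low-complexity domain, and it carries a D290V substitution. The feature table agrees with this layout: a fragment matching C. elegans HRP-1 is followed immediately by a fragment matching hnRNPA2/B1. The automated annotation picked the mouse orthologue as best match, whereas the catalogue record gives human as the source. The promoter and 3'UTR regions are not annotated, and the very short hit to the eft-3 promoter upstream is probably a chance match rather than a functional element. No epitope tag, fluorescent reporter or worm selection marker is recorded.

The construct expresses the mutant chimeric protein in worms under native hrp-1 regulation. The associated publication title indicates work on hnRNPA2 granule partitioning, tyrosine phosphorylation and neurodegeneration.
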