Addgene plasmid #139199: pHA842 - hrp-1p::hrp-1HsLCD290V
Purpose: Expresses hrp-1p::hrp-1HsLCD290V::hrp-1 3'UTR
Depositing lab: Anne Hart. Depositing organization: Brown University. Publication: Tyrosine phosphorylation regulates hnRNPA2 granule protein partitioning and reduces neurodegeneration. Ryan VH, Perdikari TM, Naik MT, Saueressig CF, Lins J, Dignon GL, Mittal J, Hart AC, Fawzi NL. EMBO J. 2021 Feb 1;40(3):e105001. doi: 10.15252/embj.2020105001. Epub 2020 Dec 22. PubMed 33349959.
Backbone
  Vector backbone: pBlueScript
  Vector type: Worm Expression
Growth in bacteria
  Bacterial resistance: Ampicillin, 100 μg/mL
  Growth temperature: 37°C
  Growth strain: DH5alpha
  Copy number: High Copy
Gene/Insert
  Gene/Insert name: hrp-1
  Species: C. elegans (nematode)
  Mutation: D290V, last exon replaced with correspoding human sequence
  Entrez Gene: hrp-1 (a.k.a. CELE_F42A6.7)
  Cloning method: Gibson Cloning
Terms and licenses: Academic/Nonprofit Terms; Industry Terms: Not Available to Industry
How to cite: pHA842 - hrp-1p::hrp-1HsLCD290V was a gift from Anne Hart (Addgene plasmid # 139199 ; http://n2t.net/addgene:139199 ; RRID:Addgene_139199)
